Addgene plasmid #132352: PHP665
Purpose: C1 over-expression cassette for Zea mays
Depositing lab: Joshua Young. Depositing organization: Corteva Agriscience. Publication: The repurposing of type I-E CRISPR-Cascade for gene activation in plants. Young JK, Gasior SL, Jones S, Wang L, Navarro P, Vickroy B, Barrangou R. Commun Biol. 2019 Oct 18;2:383. doi: 10.1038/s42003-019-0637-6. eCollection 2019. PubMed 31646186.
Backbone
  Vector backbone: PHP665
  Vector type: Plant Expression
Growth in bacteria
  Bacterial resistance: Ampicillin, 100 μg/mL
  Growth temperature: 37°C
  Growth strain: DH5alpha
  Copy number: High Copy
Gene/Insert
  Gene/Insert name: C1
  Species: Zea mays
  Cloning method: Restriction Enzyme; 5′ cloning site Unknown (unknown if destroyed); 3′ cloning site Unknown (unknown if destroyed)
Terms and licenses: Academic/Nonprofit Terms; Industry Terms: Not Available to Industry
How to cite: PHP665 was a gift from Joshua Young (Addgene plasmid # 132352 ; http://n2t.net/addgene:132352 ; RRID:Addgene_132352)
