[The description below was written by a language model from this plasmid's Addgene catalogue record and pLannotate feature annotations shown in this document.]
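Description:
PHP665 is a 5,448 nt plant expression plasmid carrying an over-expression cassette for the maize C1 gene, intended for use in Zea mays. It is propagated in E. coli on a pUC-type backbone with a high-copy ColE1/pMB1 origin and a β-lactamase (AmpR) gene under its own promoter for ampicillin selection. The feature table also picks up typical cloning-vector remnants: the lac promoter, lac operator and CAP binding site, and fragments of lacZα, lacI, rop, the pBR322 bom region and the pUC multiple cloning site. These reflect the backbone's lineage rather than any function in plants. No plant selectable marker, T-DNA borders or plant replication elements are annotated, so the plasmid looks suited to direct DNA delivery and transient expression, although the record does not state the delivery route.

The payload is driven by an enhanced cauliflower mosaic virus 35S promoter with a duplicated enhancer region, which spans the numbering origin of the circular sequence. It is followed by the tobacco mosaic virus Ω leader, a 5′ untranslated sequence that boosts translation. Several hundred unannotated bases separate Ω from the C1 coding sequence, and their identity is not given. No terminator or polyadenylation signal is annotated downstream of C1, though an unannotated stretch there could contain one. C1 encodes a Myb-type trans-acting factor that controls anthocyanin biosynthesis, regulating structural genes such as chalcone synthase, dihydroflavonol reductase and flavonol O(3) glucosyltransferase. The plasmid was deposited alongside work repurposing type I-E CRISPR-Cascade for gene activation in plants. Its exact role in those experiments is not stated in the record.
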