Features (pLannotate 1.2.2; 14 found; start..end, strand, type, name):
    329..384     +  misc_feature   TMV Ω: translational enhancer from the tobacco mosaic virus 5'-leader sequence (Gallie et al., 1988)
    953..979     -  misc_feature   MCS (fragment): pUC18/19 multiple cloning site
    986..1804    +  CDS            C1: MYBC_MAIZE - Also known as C1-B73, C1-I, c1-I-2K1. Experimental evidence at transcript level: Swiss-Prot protein existence level 2. Controls the expression of genes involved in anthocyanin biosynthesis. Regulates the expression of at least 3 structural genes: chalcone synthase, dihydroflavonol reductase and flavonol O(3) glucosyltransferase. C1 acts as a trans-acting factor. From Zea mays (Maize).
   2368..2384    -  protein_bind   lac operator: The lac repressor binds to the lac operator to inhibit transcription in E. coli. This inhibition can be relieved by adding lactose or isopropyl-β-D-thiogalactopyranoside (IPTG). lac repressor encoded by lacI
   2392..2422    -  promoter       lac promoter: promoter for the E. coli lac operon
   2437..2458    -  protein_bind   CAP binding site: CAP binding activates transcription in the presence of cAMP. E. coli catabolite activator protein
   2471..2563    -  CDS            lacI (fragment): lac repressor; lacI; The lac repressor binds to the lac operator to inhibit transcription in E. coli. This inhibition can be relieved by adding lactose or isopropyl-β-D-thiogalactopyranoside (IPTG).
   2746..3334    -  rep_origin     ori: high-copy-number ColE1/pMB1/pBR322/pUC origin of replication
   3505..4365    -  CDS            AmpR: β-lactamase; bla; confers resistance to ampicillin, carbenicillin, and related antibiotics
   4366..4470    -  promoter       AmpR promoter: bla
   4565..4600    +  CDS            rop (fragment): Rop protein, which maintains plasmids at low copy number; rop
   4702..4801    +  misc_feature   bom (fragment): basis of mobility region from pBR322
   4807..4961    -  CDS            lacZα (fragment): LacZα fragment of β-galactosidase; lacZ fragment
   5069..307     +  promoter       CaMV 35S promoter (enhanced) (across the origin): cauliflower mosaic virus 35S promoter with a duplicated enhancer region
>Addgene plasmid #132352 | PHP665 | addgene full sequence | sequence record 258178 | Addgene NGS Result
TCGGATTCCATTGCCCAGCTATCTGTCACTTCATCAAAAGGACAGTAGAAAAGGAAGGTGGCACCTACAA
ATGCCATCATTGCGATAAAGGAAAGGCTATCGTTCAAGATGCCTCTGCCGACAGTGGTCCCAAAGATGGA
CCCCCACCCACGAGGAGCATCGTGGAAAAAGAAGACGTTCCAACCACGTCTTCAAAGCAAGTGGATTGAT
GTGATATCTCCACTGACGTAAGGGATGACGCACAATCCCACTATCCTTCGCAAGACCCTTCCTCTATATA
AGGAAGTTCATTTCATTTGGAGAGGACGACCTGCAGCTTATTTTTACAACAATTACCAACAACAACAAAC
AACAAACAACATTACAATTACTATTTACAATTACAGTCGACGGATCAAGTGCAAAGGTCCGCCTTGTTTC
TCCTCTGTCTCTTGATCTGACTAATCTTGGTTTATGATTCGTTGAGTAATTTTGGGGAAAGCTTCGTCCA
CAGTTTTTTTTTCGATGAACAGTGCCGCAGTGGCGCTGATCTTGTATGCTATCCTGCAATCGTGGTGAAC
TTATTTCTTTTATATCCTTCACTCCCATGAAAAGGCTAGTAATCTTTCTCGATGTAACATCGTCCAGCAC
TGCTATTACCGTGTGGTCCATCCGACAGTCTGGCTGAACACATCATACGATATTGAGCAAAGATCGATCT
ATCTTCCCTGTTCTTTAATGAAAGACGTCATTTTCATCAGTATGATCTAAGAATGTTGCAACTTGCAAGG
AGGCGTTTCTTTCTTTGAATTTAACTAACTCGTTGAGTGGCCCTGTTTCTCGGACGTAAGGCCTTTGCTG
CTCCACACATGTCCATTCGAATTTTACCGTGTTTAGCAAGGGCGAAAAGTTTGCATCTTGATGATTTAGC
TTGACTATGCGATTGCTTTCCTGGACCCGTGCAGCTGCGGACGGATCCCCGGGTACCGAGCTCGAATTCC
GCGCGATGGGGAGGAGGGCGTGTTGCGCGAAGGAAGGCGTTAAGAGAGGGGCGTGGACGAGCAAGGAGGA
CGATGCCTTGGCCGCCTACGTCAAGGCCCATGGCGAAGGCAAATGGAGGGAAGTGCCCCAGAAAGCCGGT
TTGCGTCGGTGCGGCAAGAGCTGCCGGCTGCGGTGGCTGAACTACCTCCGGCCCAACATCAGGCGCGGCA
ACATCTCCTACGACGAGGAGGATCTCATCATCCGCCTCCACAGGCTCCTCGGCAACAGGTGGTCGCTGAT
TGCAGGCAGGCTGCCTGGCCGAACAGACAATGAAATCAAGAACTACTGGAACAGCACGCTGGGCCGGAGG
GCAGGCGCCGGCGCCGGCGCCGGCGGCAGCTGGGTCGTCGTCGCGCCGGACACCGGCTCGCACGCCACCC
CGGCCGCGACGTCGGGCGCCTGCGAGACCGGCCAGAATAGCGCCGCTCATCGCGCGGACCCCGACTCAGC
CGGGACGACGACGACCTCGGCGGCGGCGGTGTGGGCGCCCAAGGCCGTGCGGTGCACGGGCGGACTCTTC
TTCTTCCACCGGGACACGACGCCGGCGCACGCGGGCGAGACGGCGACGCCAATGGCCGGTGGAGGTGGAG
GAGGAGGAGGAGAAGCAGGGTCGTCGGACGACTGCAGCTCGGCGGCGTCGGTATCGCTTCGCGTCGGAAG
CCACGACGAGCCGTGCTTCTCCGGCGACGGTGACGGCGACTGGATGGACGACGTGAGGGCCCTGGCGTCG
TTTCTCGAGTCCGACGAGGACTGGCTCCGCTGTCAGACGGCCGGGCAGCTTGCGTAGACAACAAGTACAC
GTATAGATGTCCAATAAGCACGAGGCCCGCGAGCCCGGCACGAAGCCCGCTTTTTGGGCCCGGTCCGAGC
CCGGCACGGCCCGGTTATATGCAGACCCGGGCCGGCCCGGCACGAATAAGCGGGCCGGGCTCGGACAGGA
AATTAGGCACGGTGAGCTAGAGGATCCACCATGGTTAACCTAGACTTGTCCATCTTCTGGATTGGCCAAC
TTAATTAATGTATGAAATAAAAGGATGCACACATAGTGACATGCTAATCACTATAATGTGGGCATCAAAG
TTGTGTGTTATGTGTAATTACTAGTTATCTGAATAAAAGAGAAAGAGATCATCCATATTTCTTATCCTAA
ATGAATGTCACGTGTCTTTATAATTCTTTGATGAACCAGATGCATTTCATTAACCAAATCCATATACATA
TAAATATTAATCATATATAATTAATATCAATTGGGTTAGCAAAACAAATCTAGTCTAGGTGTGTTTTGCG
AATGCGGCCGCGATCTGGGGAATTCGTAATCATGTCATAGCTGTTTCCTGTGTGAAATTGTTATCCGCTC
ACAATTCCACACAACATACGAGCCGGAAGCATAAAGTGTAAAGCCTGGGGTGCCTAATGAGTGAGCTAAC
TCACATTAATTGCGTTGCGCTCACTGCCCGCTTTCCAGTCGGGAAACCTGTCGTGCCAGCTGCATTAATG
AATCGGCCAACGCGCGGGGAGAGGCGGTTTGCGTATTGGGCGCTCTTCCGCTTCCTCGCTCACTGACTCG
CTGCGCTCGGTCGTTCGGCTGCGGCGAGCGGTATCAGCTCACTCAAAGGCGGTAATACGGTTATCCACAG
AATCAGGGGATAACGCAGGAAAGAACATGTGAGCAAAAGGCCAGCAAAAGGCCAGGAACCGTAAAAAGGC
CGCGTTGCTGGCGTTTTTCCATAGGCTCCGCCCCCCTGACGAGCATCACAAAAATCGACGCTCAAGTCAG
AGGTGGCGAAACCCGACAGGACTATAAAGATACCAGGCGTTTCCCCCTGGAAGCTCCCTCGTGCGCTCTC
CTGTTCCGACCCTGCCGCTTACCGGATACCTGTCCGCCTTTCTCCCTTCGGGAAGCGTGGCGCTTTCTCA
TAGCTCACGCTGTAGGTATCTCAGTTCGGTGTAGGTCGTTCGCTCCAAGCTGGGCTGTGTGCACGAACCC
CCCGTTCAGCCCGACCGCTGCGCCTTATCCGGTAACTATCGTCTTGAGTCCAACCCGGTAAGACACGACT
TATCGCCACTGGCAGCAGCCACTGGTAACAGGATTAGCAGAGCGAGGTATGTAGGCGGTGCTACAGAGTT
CTTGAAGTGGTGGCCTAACTACGGCTACACTAGAAGAACAGTATTTGGTATCTGCGCTCTGCTGAAGCCA
GTTACCTTCGGAAAAAGAGTTGGTAGCTCTTGATCCGGCAAACAAACCACCGCTGGTAGCGGTGGTTTTT
TTGTTTGCAAGCAGCAGATTACGCGCAGAAAAAAAGGATCTCAAGAAGATCCTTTGATCTTTTCTACGGG
GTCTGACGCTCAGTGGAACGAAAACTCACGTTAAGGGATTTTGGTCATGAGATTATCAAAAAGGATCTTC
ACCTAGATCCTTTTAAATTAAAAATGAAGTTTTAAATCAATCTAAAGTATATATGAGTAAACTTGGTCTG
ACAGTTACCAATGCTTAATCAGTGAGGCACCTATCTCAGCGATCTGTCTATTTCGTTCATCCATAGTTGC
CTGACTCCCCGTCGTGTAGATAACTACGATACGGGAGGGCTTACCATCTGGCCCCAGTGCTGCAATGATA
CCGCGAGACCCACGCTCACCGGCTCCAGATTTATCAGCAATAAACCAGCCAGCCGGAAGGGCCGAGCGCA
GAAGTGGTCCTGCAACTTTATCCGCCTCCATCCAGTCTATTAATTGTTGCCGGGAAGCTAGAGTAAGTAG
TTCGCCAGTTAATAGTTTGCGCAACGTTGTTGCCATTGCTACAGGCATCGTGGTGTCACGCTCGTCGTTT
GGTATGGCTTCATTCAGCTCCGGTTCCCAACGATCAAGGCGAGTTACATGATCCCCCATGTTGTGCAAAA
AAGCGGTTAGCTCCTTCGGTCCTCCGATCGTTGTCAGAAGTAAGTTGGCCGCAGTGTTATCACTCATGGT
TATGGCAGCACTGCATAATTCTCTTACTGTCATGCCATCCGTAAGATGCTTTTCTGTGACTGGTGAGTAC
TCAACCAAGTCATTCTGAGAATAGTGTATGCGGCGACCGAGTTGCTCTTGCCCGGCGTCAATACGGGATA
ATACCGCGCCACATAGCAGAACTTTAAAAGTGCTCATCATTGGAAAACGTTCTTCGGGGCGAAAACTCTC
AAGGATCTTACCGCTGTTGAGATCCAGTTCGATGTAACCCACTCGTGCACCCAACTGATCTTCAGCATCT
TTTACTTTCACCAGCGTTTCTGGGTGAGCAAAAACAGGAAGGCAAAATGCCGCAAAAAAGGGAATAAGGG
CGACACGGAAATGTTGAATACTCATACTCTTCCTTTTTCAATATTATTGAAGCATTTATCAGGGTTATTG
TCTCATGAGCGGATACATATTTGAATGTATTTAGAAAAATAAACAAATAGGGGTTCCGCGCACATTTCCC
CGAAAAGTGCCACCTGACGTCTAAGAAACCATTATTATCATGACATTAACCTATAAAAATAGGCGTATCA
CGAGGCCCTTTCGTCTCGCGCGTTTCGGTGATGACGGTGAAAACCTCTGACACATGCAGCTCCCGGAGAC
GGTCACAGCTTGTCTGTAAGCGGATGCCGGGAGCAGACAAGCCCGTCAGGGCGCGTCAGCGGGTGTTGGC
GGGTGTCGGGGCTGGCTTAACTATGCGGCATCAGAGCAGATTGTACTGAGAGTGCACCATATGCGGTGTG
AAATACCGCACAGATGCGTAAGGAGAAAATACCGCATCAGGCGCCATTCGCCATTCAGGCTGCGCAACTG
TTGGGAAGGGCGATCGGTGCGGGCCTCTTCGCTATTACGCCAGCTGGCGAAAGGGGGATGTGCTGCAAGG
CGATTAAGTTGGGTAACGCCAGGGTTTTCCCAGTCACGACGTTGTAAAACGACGGCCAGTGCCAAGCTCA
GATCTGAGCTTCTAGAGATCCGTCAACATGGTGGAGCACGACACTCTCGTCTACTCCAAGAATATCAAAG
ATACAGTCTCAGAAGACCAAAGGGCTATTGAGACTTTTCAACAAAGGGTAATATCGGGAAACCTCCTCGG
ATTCCATTGCCCAGCTATCTGTCACTTCATCAAAAGGACAGTAGAAAAGGAAGGTGGCACCTACAAATGC
CATCATTGCGATAAAGGAAAGGCTATCGTTCAAGATGCCTCTGCCGACAGTGGTCCCAAAGATGGACCCC
CACCCACGAGGAGCATCGTGGAAAAAGAAGACGTTCCAACCACGTCTTCAAAGCAAGTGGATTGATGTGA
TMTCTMSASWKMCGTMARSRTGGTSGMGCACGACACTCTCGTCTACTCCAAGAATATCAAAGATACAGTC
TCAGAAGACCAAAGGGCTATTGAGACTTTTCAACAAAGGGTAATATCGGGAAACCTCC
